>Addgene plasmid #152291 | pGBW-m4133303 | addgene full sequence | sequence record 311986 | Addgene NGS Result
CGTTACATAACTTACGGTAAATGGCCCGCCTGGCTGACCGCCCAACGACCCCCGCCCATTGACGTCAATA
ATGACGTATGTTCCCATAGTAACGCCAATAGGGACTTTCCATTGACGTCAATGGGTGGAGTATTTACGGT
AAACTGCCCACTTGGCAGTACATCAAGTGTATCATATGCCAAGTACGCCCCCTATTGACGTCAATGACGG
TAAATGGCCCGCCTGGCATTATGCCCAGTACATGACCTTATGGGACTTTCCTACTTGGCAGTACATCTAC
GTATTAGTCATCGCTATTACCATGCTGATGCGGTTTTGGCAGTACATCAATGGGCGTGGATAGCGGTTTG
ACTCACGGGGATTTCCAAGTCTCCACCCCATTGACGTCAATGGGAGTTTGTTTTGGCACCAAAATCAACG
GGACTTTCCAAAATGTCGTAACAACTCCGCCCCATTGACGCAAATGGGCGGTAGGCGTGTACGGTGGGAG
GTCTATATAAGCAGAGCTGGTTTAGTGAACCGTCAGATCAGATCTTTGTCGATCCTACCATCCACTCGAC
ACACCCGCCAGCGGCCGCCACCATGAAATTTCTTGTTTTCTTAGGAATCATCACAACTGTAGCTGCATTT
CACCAAGAATGTAGTTTACAGTCATGTACTCAACATCAACCATATGTAGTTGATGACCCGTGTCCTATTC
ACTTCTATTCTAAATGGTATATTAGAGTAGGAGCTAGAAAATCAGCACCTTTAATTGAATTGTGCGTGGA
TGAGGCTGGTTCTAAATCACCCATTCAGTACATCGATATCGGTAATTATACAGTTTCCTGTTTACCTTTT
ACAATTAATTGCCAGGAACCTAAATTGGGTAGTCTTGTAGTGCGTTGTTCGTTCTATGAAGACTTTTTAG
AGTATCATGACGTTCGTGTTGTTTTAGATTTCATCGAAAACCTTTACTTTCAGTCGGGACGGCGAATCCC
GGGGCTGATAAATCCCTGGAAAAGGAGATGGAAGAAGAACTTTATTGCAGTGTCTGCGGCTAACCGGTTC
AAAAAGATCAGTTCAAGCGGCGCCCTAGATTACGACATTCCTACGACCGCCTCCGAGAATCTCTATTTCC
AGGGTGAATTTGGCTTGGCACAACATGACGAGGCCGTCGATAACAAGTTTAATAAAGAACAGCAGAACGC
TTTCTATGAGATCCTTCACTTACCAAATCTGAACGAAGAGCAACGCAACGCTTTCATTCAGAGCCTGAAA
GACGATCCCTCGCAGTCTGCAAATCTCCTGGCCGAAGCCAAGAAGCTGAATGACGCACAGGCTCCAAAAG
TTGATAACAAGTTTAACAAGGAGCAGCAGAATGCTTTCTACGAGATATTGCACCTTCCTAATCTGAATGA
GGAACAAAGAAATGCATTTATCCAGTCCCTAAAAGACGATCCATCACAGAGTGCCAACCTGCTTGCGGAA
GCCAAAAAGCTCAATGATGCCCAGGCCCCGAAAGTAGACGCGAACCATCAATAAGCTAGCTTGACTGACT
GAGATACAGCGTACCTTCAGCTCACAGACATGATAAGATACATTGATGAGTTTGGACAAACCACAACTAG
AATGCAGTGAAAAAAATGCTTTATTTGTGAAATTTGTGATGCTATTGCTTTATTTGTAACCATTATAAGC
TGCAATAAACAAGTTAACAACAACAATTGCATTCATTTTATGTTTCAGGTTCAGGGGGAGGTGTGGGAGG
TTTTTTAAAGCAAGTAAAACCTCTACAAATGTGGTATTGGCCCATCTCTATCGGTATCGTAGCATAACCC
CTTGGGGCCTCTAAACGGGTCTTGAGGGGTTTTTTGTGCCCCTCGGGCCGGATTGCTATCTACCGGCATT
GGCGCAGAAAAAAATGCCTGATGCGACGCTGCGCGTCTTATACTCCCACATATGCCAGATTCAGCAACGG
ATACGGCTTCCCCAACTTGCCCACTTCCATACGTGTCCTCCTTACCAGAAATTTATCCTTAAGGTCGTCA
GCTATCCTGCAGGCGATCTCTCGATTTCGATCAAGACATTCCTTTAATGGTCTTTTCTGGACACCACTAG
GGGTCAGAAGTAGTTCATCAAACTTTCTTCCCTCCCTAATCTCATTGGTTACCTTGGGCTATCGAAACTT
AATTAACCAGTCAAGTCAGCTACTTGGCGAGATCGACTTGTCTGGGTTTCGACTACGCTCAGAATTGCGT
CAGTCAAGTTCGATCTGGTCCTTGCTATTGCACCCGTTCTCCGATTACGAGTTTCATTTAAATCATGTGA
GCAAAAGGCCAGCAAAAGGCCAGGAACCGTAAAAAGGCCGCGTTGCTGGCGTTTTTCCATAGGCTCCGCC
CCCCTGACGAGCATCACAAAAATCGACGCTCAAGTCAGAGGTGGCGAAACCCGACAGGACTATAAAGATA
CCAGGCGTTTCCCCCTGGAAGCTCCCTCGTGCGCTCTCCTGTTCCGACCCTGCCGCTTACCGGATACCTG
TCCGCCTTTCTCCCTTCGGGAAGCGTGGCGCTTTCTCATAGCTCACGCTGTAGGTATCTCAGTTCGGTGT
AGGTCGTTCGCTCCAAGCTGGGCTGTGTGCACGAACCCCCCGTTCAGCCCGACCGCTGCGCCTTATCCGG
TAACTATCGTCTTGAGTCCAACCCGGTAAGACACGACTTATCGCCACTGGCAGCAGCCACTGGTAACAGG
ATTAGCAGAGCGAGGTATGTAGGCGGTGCTACAGAGTTCTTGAAGTGGTGGCCTAACTACGGCTACACTA
GAAGAACAGTATTTGGTATCTGCGCTCTGCTGAAGCCAGTTACCTTCGGAAAAAGAGTTGGTAGCTCTTG
ATCCGGCAAACAAACCACCGCTGGTAGCGGTGGTTTTTTTGTTTGCAAGCAGCAGATTACGCGCAGAAAA
AAAGGATCTCAAGAAGATCCTTTGATCTTTTCTACGGGGTCTGACGCTCAGTGGAACGAAAACTCACGTT
AAGGGATTTTGGTCATGAGATTATCAAAAAGGATCTTCACCTAGATCCTTTTAAATTAAAAATGAAGTTT
TAAATCAATCTAAAGTATATATGAGTAAACTTGGTCTGACAGTTACCAATGCTTAATCAGTGAGGCACCT
ATCTCAGCGATCTGTCTATTTCGTTCATCCATAGTTGCATTTAAATTTCCGAACTCTCCAAGGCCCTCGT
CGGAAAATCTTCAAACCTTTCGTCCGATCCATCTTGCAGGCTACCTCTCGAACGAACTATCGCAAGTCTC
TTGGCCGGCCTTGCGCCTTGGCTATTGCTTGGCAGCGCCTATCGCCAGGTATTACTCCAATCCCGAATAT
CCGAGATCGGGATCACCCGAGAGAAGTTCAACCTACATCCTCAATCCCGATCTATCCGAGATCCGAGGAA
TATCGAAATCGGGGCGCGCCTGGTGTACCGAGAACGATCCTCTCAGTGCGAGTCTCGACGATCCATATCG
TTGCTTGGCAGTCAGCCAGTCGGAATCCAGCTTGGGACCCAGGAAGTCCAATCGTCAGATATTGTACTCA
AGCCTGGTCACGGCAGCGTACCGATCTGTTTAAACCTAGATATTGATAGTCTGATCGGTCAACGTATAAT
CGAGTCCTAGCTTTTGCAAACATCTATCAAGAGACAGGATCAGCAGGAGGCTTTCGCATGAGTATTCAAC
ATTTCCGTGTCGCCCTTATTCCCTTTTTTGCGGCATTTTGCCTTCCTGTTTTTGCTCACCCAGAAACGCT
GGTGAAAGTAAAAGATGCTGAAGATCAGTTGGGTGCGCGAGTGGGTTACATCGAACTGGATCTCAACAGC
GGTAAGATCCTTGAGAGTTTTCGCCCCGAAGAACGCTTTCCAATGATGAGCACTTTTAAAGTTCTGCTAT
GTGGCGCGGTATTATCCCGTATTGACGCCGGGCAAGAGCAACTCGGTCGCCGCATACACTATTCTCAGAA
TGACTTGGTTGAGTATTCACCAGTCACAGAAAAGCATCTTACGGATGGCATGACAGTAAGAGAATTATGC
AGTGCTGCCATAACCATGAGTGATAACACTGCGGCCAACTTACTTCTGACAACGATTGGAGGACCGAAGG
AGCTAACCGCTTTTTTGCACAACATGGGGGATCATGTAACTCGCCTTGATCGTTGGGAACCGGAGCTGAA
TGAAGCCATACCAAACGACGAGCGTGACACCACGATGCCTGTAGCAATGGCAACAACCTTGCGTAAACTA
TTAACTGGCGAACTACTTACTCTAGCTTCCCGGCAACAGTTGATAGACTGGATGGAGGCGGATAAAGTTG
CAGGACCACTTCTGCGCTCGGCCCTTCCGGCTGGCTGGTTTATTGCTGATAAATCTGGAGCCGGTGAGCG
TGGGTCTCGCGGTATCATTGCAGCACTGGGGCCAGATGGTAAGCCCTCCCGTATCGTAGTTATCTACACG
ACGGGGAGTCAGGCAACTATGGATGAACGAAATAGACAGATCGCTGAGATAGGTGCCTCACTGATTAAGC
ATTGGTAACCGATTCTAGGTGCATTGGCGCAGAAAAAAATGCCTGATGCGACGCTGCGCGTCTTATACTC
CCACATATGCCAGATTCAGCAACGGATACGGCTTCCCCAACTTGCCCACTTCCATACGTGTCCTCCTTAC
CAGAAATTTATCCTTAAGATCCCGAATCGTTTAAACTCGACTCTGGCTCTATCGAATCTCCGTCGTTTCG
AGCTTACGCGAACAGCCGTGGCGCTCATTTGCTCGTCGGGCATCGAATCTCGTCAGCTATCGTCAGCTTA
CCTTTTTGGCAGCGATCGCGGCTCCCGACATCTTGGACCATTAGCTCCACAGGTATCTTCTTCCCTCTAG
TGGTCATAACAGCAGCTTCAGCTACCTCTCAATTCAAAAAACCCCTCAAGACCCGTTTAGAGGCCCCAAG
GGGTTATGCTATCAATCGTTGCGTTACACACACAAAAAACCAACACACATCCATCTTCGATGGATAGCGA
TTTTATTATCTAACTGCTGATCGAGTGTAGCCAGATCTAGTAATCAATTACGGGGTCATTAGTTCATAGC
CCATATATGGAGTTCCG
Features (pLannotate 1.2.2; 19 found; start..end, strand, type, name):
      1..304     +  enhancer       CMV enhancer: human cytomegalovirus immediate early enhancer
    377..394     -  promoter       CMV promoter (fragment): human cytomegalovirus (CMV) immediate early promoter
    457..508     +  promoter       CMVd2 promoter: truncated human cytomegalovirus (CMV) immediate early promoter that yields moderately reduced expression relative to the full-length promoter
    583..945     +  CDS            NS8_SARS2: Experimental evidence at protein level: Swiss-Prot protein existence level 1. Plays a role in modulating host immune response (PubMed:31986261). Binds to IL17RA receptor, leading to IL17 pathway activation and an increased secretion of pro-inflammatory factors. Contributes to cytokine storm during COVID-19 infection. From Severe acute respiratory syndrome coronavirus 2 (2019-nCoV) (SARS-CoV-2).
   1000..1077    +  CDS            MYLK2 (fragment): MYLK2_HUMAN - Experimental evidence at protein level: Swiss-Prot protein existence level 1. Implicated in the level of global muscle contraction and cardiac function. Phosphorylates a specific serine in the N-terminus of a myosin light chain. From Homo sapiens (Human).
   1159..1509    +  CDS            spa (fragment): SPA_STAAU - Experimental evidence at protein level: Swiss-Prot protein existence level 1. Plays a role in the inhibition of the host innate and adaptive immune responses. Possesses five immunoglobulin-binding domains that capture both the fragment crystallizable region (Fc region) and the Fab region (part of Ig that identifies antigen) of immunoglobulins (By similarity). In turn, Staphylococcus aureus is protected from phagocytic killing via inhibition of Ig Fc region. In addition, the host elicited B-cell response is prevented due to a decrease of antibody-secreting cell proliferation that en
   1574..1695    -  polyA_signal   SV40 poly(A) signal: SV40 polyadenylation signal
   1718..1787    -  CDS            large T antigen (fragment): large T antigen from SV40 (simian virus 40)
   1810..1856    +  terminator     T7 terminator: transcription terminator for bacteriophage T7 RNA polymerase
   1886..2022    +  terminator     rrnG terminator: transcription terminator from the E. coli ribosomal RNA rrnG operon (Albrechtsen et al., 1991)
   2067..2138    +  misc_feature   3' β-globin insulator: insulator downstream of the human β-globin locus (Farrell et al., 2002)
   2364..2952    -  rep_origin     ori: high-copy-number ColE1/pMB1/pBR322/pUC origin of replication
   3124..3188    -  CDS            bla(M) (fragment): β-lactamase lacking the signal sequence; bla(M); allows cytosolic expression of β-lactamase
   3698..4558    +  CDS            AmpR: β-lactamase; bla; confers resistance to ampicillin, carbenicillin, and related antibiotics
   4571..4707    +  terminator     rrnG terminator: transcription terminator from the E. coli ribosomal RNA rrnG operon (Albrechtsen et al., 1991)
   4859..4930    +  misc_feature   5' β-globin insulator: insulator upstream of the human β-globin locus (Farrell et al., 2002)
   4935..4981    -  terminator     T7 terminator: transcription terminator for bacteriophage T7 RNA polymerase
   4999..5047    -  polyA_signal   poly(A) signal: synthetic polyadenylation signal
   5078..5127    +  enhancer       CMV enhancer (fragment): human cytomegalovirus immediate early enhancer
