[The description below was written by a language model from this plasmid's Addgene catalogue record and pLannotate feature annotations shown in this document.]
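Description:
pGBW-m4133303 is a mammalian expression plasmid built on the pTwist_CMV_6 backbone for producing the wild-type ORF8 accessory protein of SARS-CoV-2 in transfected cells. It is propagated in E. coli as a high-copy plasmid through a ColE1/pUC-type origin and selected with ampicillin via a full-length β-lactamase gene. The sequenced record is about 5.1 kb. No mammalian selection marker is annotated, so the plasmid appears suited to transient expression.

The expression cassette begins with the human cytomegalovirus immediate early enhancer and promoter, followed by the ORF8 coding sequence, which the annotation matches to the SARS-CoV-2 NS8 protein, an immune-modulating factor reported to engage the IL-17 receptor pathway. The catalogue lists a C-terminal, backbone-encoded tag described as a cleavable TEV site plus a TAP tag. Consistent with this, the feature table detects two downstream fragments: a short match to myosin light chain kinase, which most likely represents a calmodulin-binding peptide, and a segment of Staphylococcus aureus protein A containing immunoglobulin-binding domains. Together these are the usual components of a tandem affinity purification tag, in which IgG capture, TEV protease release and calmodulin binding are used in sequence. The TEV site itself is not separately annotated.

An SV40 polyadenylation signal terminates the transcript. The cassette and the bacterial elements are flanked by T7 and rrnG transcription terminators, short β-globin insulator elements and a synthetic poly(A) signal, which limit read-through between modules. The construct is suited to expressing tagged ORF8 for purification or for recovering host interaction partners, although the record states only mammalian expression as its purpose.
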