Addgene plasmid #152291: pGBW-m4133303
Purpose: Mammalian expression plasmid for SARS-CoV-2 ORF8 protein
Depositing lab: Ginkgo Bioworks & Benjie Chen. Depositing organization: Ginkgo Bioworks.
Backbone
  Vector backbone: pTwist_CMV_6
  Backbone size w/o insert (bp): 4180
  Vector type: Mammalian Expression
Growth in bacteria
  Bacterial resistance: Ampicillin, 100 μg/mL
  Growth temperature: 37°C
  Growth strain: DH5alpha
  Copy number: High Copy
Gene/Insert
  Gene/Insert name: SARS-CoV-2 ORF8 protein
  Species: Severe acute respiratory syndrome coronavirus 2
  Insert size (bp): 359
  Mutation: wt
  Entrez Gene: ORF8 (a.k.a. GU280_gp09)
  Promoter: CMV
  Tag / fusion protein: Cleavable TEV;TapTag (C terminal on backbone)
  Cloning method: Unknown
Resource information
  A portion of this plasmid was derived from a plasmid made by: GinkgoBioworks
Depositor comments: NCBI reference sequence: YP_009724396.1
How to cite: pGBW-m4133303 was a gift from Ginkgo Bioworks & Benjie Chen (Addgene plasmid # 152291 ; http://n2t.net/addgene:152291 ; RRID:Addgene_152291)
